>Addgene plasmid #103407 | LSB-hsa-miR-3074-3p | depositor full sequence | sequence record 195863 | Full Sequence
AATTGAGGGGATAACGCAGGAAAGAACATGTGAGCAAAAGGCCAGCAAAAGGCCAGGAACCGTAAAAAGG
CCGCGTTGCTGGCGTTTTTCCATAGGCTCCGCCCCCCTGACGAGCATCACAAAAATCGACGCTCAAGTCA
GAGGTGGCGAAACCCGACAGGACTATAAAGATACCAGGCGTTTCCCCCTGGAAGCTCCCTCGTGCGCTCT
CCTGTTCCGACCCTGCCGCTTACCGGATACCTGTCCGCCTTTCTCCCTTCGGGAAGCGTGGCGCTTTCTC
ATAGCTCACGCTGTAGGTATCTCAGTTCGGTGTAGGTCGTTCGCTCCAAGCTGGGCTGTGTGCACGAACC
CCCCGTTCAGCCCGACCGCTGCGCCTTATCCGGTAACTATCGTCTTGAGTCCAACCCGGTAAGACACGAC
TTATCGCCACTGGCAGCAGCCACTGGTAACAGGATTAGCAGAGCGAGGTATGTAGGCGGTGCTACAGAGT
TCTTGAAGTGGTGGCCTAACTACGGCTACACTAGAAGAACAGTATTTGGTATCTGCGCTCTGCTGAAGCC
AGTTACCTTCGGAAAAAGAGTTGGTAGCTCTTGATCCGGCAAACAAACCACCGCTGGTAGCGGTGGTTTT
TTTGTTTGCAAGCAGCAGATTACGCGCAGAAAAAAAGGATCTCAAGAAGATCCTTTGATCTTTTCTACGG
GGTCTGACGCTCAGTGGAACGAAAACTCACGTTAAGGGATTTTGGTCATGAGATTATCAAAAAGGATCTT
CACCTAGATCCTTTTAAATTAAAAATGAAGTTTTAAATCAATCTAAAGTATATATGAGTAAACTTGGTCT
GACAGTTACCAATGCTTAATCAGTGAGGCACCTATCTCAGCGATCTGTCTATTTCGTTCATCCATAGTTG
CCTGACTCCCCGTCGTGTAGATAACTACGATACGGGAGGGCTTACCATCTGGCCCCAGTGCTGCAATGAT
ACCGCGAGAACCACGCTCACCGGCTCCAGATTTATCAGCAATAAACCAGCCAGCCGGAAGGGCCGAGCGC
AGAAGTGGTCCTGCAACTTTATCCGCCTCCATCCAGTCTATTAATTGTTGCCGGGAAGCTAGAGTAAGTA
GTTCGCCAGTTAATAGTTTGCGCAACGTTGTTGCCATTGCTACAGGCATCGTGGTGTCACGCTCGTCGTT
TGGTATGGCTTCATTCAGCTCCGGTTCCCAACGATCAAGGCGAGTTACATGATCCCCCATGTTGTGCAAA
AAAGCGGTTAGCTCCTTCGGTCCTCCGATCGTTGTCAGAAGTAAGTTGGCCGCAGTGTTATCACTCATGG
TTATGGCAGCACTGCATAATTCTCTTACTGTCATGCCATCCGTAAGATGCTTTTCTGTGACTGGTGAGTA
CTCAACCAAGTCATTCTGAGAATAGTGTATGCGGCGACCGAGTTGCTCTTGCCCGGCGTCAATACGGGAT
AATACCGCGCCACATAGCAGAACTTTAAAAGTGCTCATCATTGGAAAACGTTCTTCGGGGCGAAAACTCT
CAAGGATCTTACCGCTGTTGAGATCCAGTTCGATGTAACCCACTCGTGCACCCAACTGATCTTCAGCATC
TTTTACTTTCACCAGCGTTTCTGGGTGAGCAAAAACAGGAAGGCAAAATGCCGCAAAAAAGGGAATAAGG
GCGACACGGAAATGTTGAATACTCATACTCTTCCTTTTTCAATATTATTGAAGCATTTATCAGGGTTATT
GTCTCATGAGCGGATACATATTTGAATGTAGCTCCGAATTTCTCGAGGGCTTGTCGACGACGGCGGTCTC
CGTCGTCAGGATCATGAATTCGACCCGCCTGCCACCATGACCGAGTACAAGCCCACGGTGCGCCTCGCCA
CCCGCGACGACGTCCCCCGGGCCGTACGCACCCTCGCCGCCGCGTTCGCCGACTACCCCGCCACGCGCCA
CACCGTCGACCCGGACCGCCACATCGAGCGGGTCACCGAGCTGCAAGAACTCTTCCTCACGCGCGTCGGG
CTCGACATCGGCAAGGTGTGGGTCGCGGACGACGGCGCCGCGGTGGCGGTCTGGACCACGCCGGAGAGCG
TCGAAGCGGGGGCGGTGTTCGCCGAGATCGGCCCGCGCATGGCCGAGTTGAGCGGTTCCCGGCTGGCCGC
GCAGCAACAGATGGAAGGCCTCCTGGCGCCGCACCGGCCCAAGGAGCCCGCGTGGTTCCTGGCCACCGTC
GGCGTCTCGCCCGACCACCAGGGCAAGGGTCTGGGCAGCGCCGTCGTGCTCCCCGGAGTGGAGGCGGCCG
AGCGCGCCGGGGTGCCCGCCTTCCTGGAGACATCCGCGCCCCGCAACCTCCCCTTCTACGAGCGGCTCGG
CTTCACCGTCACCGCCGACGTCGAGGTGCCCGAAGGACCGCGCACCTGGTGCATGACCCGCAAGCCCGGT
GCCTGATACGCGTGAATTCACTCCTCAGGTGCAGGCTGCCTATCAGAAGGTGGTGGCTGGTGTGGCCAAT
GCCCTGGCTCACAAATACCACTGAGATCTTTTTCCCTCTGCCAAAAATTATGGGGACATCATGAAGCCCC
TTGAGCATCTGACTTCTGGCTAATAAAGGAAATTTATTTTCATTGCAATAGTGTGTTGGAATTTTTTGTG
TCTCTCACTCGGAAGGACATATGGGAGGGCAAATCATTTAAAACATCAGAATGAGTATTTGGTTTAGAGT
TTGGCAACATATGCCCATATGCTGGCTGCCATGAACAAAGGTTGGCTATAAAGAGGTCATCAGTATATGA
AACAGCCCCCTGCTGTCCATTCCTTATTCCATAGAAAAGCCTTGACTTGAGGTTAGATTTTTTTTATATT
TTGTTTTGTGTTATTTTTTTCTTTAACATCCCTAAAATTTTCCTTACATGTTTTACTAGCCAGATTTTTC
CTCCTCTCCTGACTACTCCCAGTCATAGCTGTCCCTCTTCTCTTATGGAGATCCCTCGACCTGCAGCCCA
AGCTTGAATTCTCTAGAATTACCCTGTTATCCCTATGCTTGGTTTACCGAGCTCTTATTGGTTTTCAAAC
TTCATTGACTGTGCCCAACGCGCCTGGGAGCTCACGGGGACAGCCCCCCCCCAAAGCCCCCAGGGATGTA
ATTACGTCCCTCCCCCGCTAGGGGGCAGCAGCGAGCCGCCCGGGGCTCCGCTCCGGTCCGGCGCTCCCCC
CGCATCCCCGAGCCGGCAGCGTGCGGGGACAGCCCGGGCACGGGGAAGGTGGCACGGGATCGCTTTCCTC
TGAACGCTTCTCGCTGCTCTTTGAGCCTGCAGACACCTGGGGGGATACGGGGAAAAAGCTAGGCTGAAAG
ACCGGTTCTTAGAATGACACGCGCCTGGGAGCTCACGGGGACAGCCCCCCCCCAAAGCCCCCAGGGATGT
AATTACGTCCCTCCCCCGCTAGGGGGCAGCAGCGAGCCGCCCGGGGCTCCGCTCCGGTCCGGCGCTCCCC
CCGCATCCCCGAGCCGGCAGCGTGCGGGGACAGCCCGGGCACGGGGAAGGTGGCACGGGATCGCTTTCCT
CTGAACGCTTCTCGCTGCTCTTTGAGCCTGCAGACACCTGGGGGGATACGGGGAAAAAGCTAACTTCTGA
GACGACAACTTTGTATAGAAAAGTTGGCTCCGAATTCGCCCTTGACAGCAGAGATCCAGTTTGGTTAATT
AATTGGCTCCGGTGCCCGTCAGTGGGCAGAGCGCACATCGCCCACAGTCCCCGAGAAGTTGTGGGGAGGG
GTCGGCAATTGAACCGGTGCCTAGAGAAGGTGGCGCGGGGTAAACTGGGAAAGTGATGTCGTGTACTGGC
TCCGCCTTTTTCCCGAGGGTGGGGGAGAACCGTATATAAGTGCAGTAGTCGCCGTGAACGTTCTTTTTCG
CAACGGGTTTGCCGCCAGAACACAGGTAAGTGCCGTGTGTGGTTCCCGCGGGCCTGGCCTCTTTACGGGT
TATGGCCCTTGCGTGCCTTGAATTACTTCCACCTGGCTGCAGTACGTGATTCTTGATCCCGAGCTTCGGG
TTGGAAGTGGGTGGGAGAGTTCGAGGCCTTGCGCTTAAGGAGCCCCTTCGCCTCGTGCTTGAGTTGAGGC
CTGGCCTGGGCGCTGGGGCCGCCGCGTGCGAATCTGGTGGCACCTTCGCGCCTGTCTCGCTGCTTTCGAT
AAGTCTCTAGCCATTTAAAATTTTTGATGACCTGCTGCGACGCTTTTTTTCTGGCAAGATAGTCTTGTAA
ATGCGGGCCAAGATCTGCACACTGGTATTTCGGTTTTTGGGGCCGCGGGCGGCGACGGGGCCCGTGCGTC
CCAGCGCACATGTTCGGCGAGGCGGGGCCTGCGAGCGCGGCCACCGAGAATCGGACGGGGGTAGTCTCAA
GCTGGCCGGCCTGCTCTGGTGCCTGGCCTCGCGCCGCCGTGTATCGCCCCGCCCTGGGCGGCAAGGCTGG
CCCGGTCGGCACCAGTTGCGTGAGCGGAAAGATGGCCGCTTCCCGGCCCTGCTGCAGGGAGCTCAAAATG
GAGGACGCGGCGCTCGGGAGAGCGGGCGGGTGAGTCACCCACACAAAGGAAAAGGGCCTTTCCGTCCTCA
GCCGTCGCTTCATGTGACTCCACGGAGTACCGGGCGCCGTCCAGGCACCTCGATTAGTTCTCGAGCTTTT
GGAGTACGTCGTCTTTAGGTTGGGGGGAGGGGTTTTATGCGATGGAGTTTCCCCACACTGAGTGGGTGGA
GACTGAAGTTAGGCCAGCTTGGCACTTGATGTAATTCTCCTTGGAATTTGCCCTTTTTGAGTTTGGATCT
TGGTTCATTCTCAAGCCTCAGACAGTGGTTCAAAGTTTTTTTCTTCCATTTCAGGTGTCGTGAGAAGGGC
GAATTCGACCCAAGTTTGTACAAAAAAGCAGGCTGGATCCAGGTGCCACCATGGTGAGCGAGCTGATTAA
GGAGAACATGCACATGAAGCTGTACATGGAGGGCACCGTGAACAACCACCACTTCAAGTGCACATCCGAG
GGCGAAGGCAAGCCCTACGAGGGCACCCAGACCATGAGAATCAAGGCGGTCGAGGGCGGCCCTCTCCCCT
TCGCCTTCGACATCCTGGCTACCAGCTTCATGTACGGCAGCAAAACCTTCATCAACCACACCCAGGGCAT
CCCCGACTTCTTTAAGCAGTCCTTCCCCGAGGGCTTCACATGGGAGAGAGTCACCACATACGAAGATGGG
GGCGTGCTGACCGCTACCCAGGACACCAGCCTCCAGGACGGCTGCCTCATCTACAACGTCAAGATCAGAG
GGGTGAACTTCCCATCCAACGGCCCTGTGATGCAGAAGAAAACACTCGGCTGGGAGGCCTCCACCGAGAC
ACTGTACCCCGCTGACGGCGGCCTGGAAGGCAGAGCCGACATGGCCCTGAAGCTCGTGGGCGGGGGCCAC
CTGATCTGCAACCTTAAGACCACATACAGATCCAAGAAACCCGCTAAGAACCTCAAGATGCCCGGCGTCT
ACTATGTGGACAGGAGACTGGAAAGAATCAAGGAGGCCGACAAAGAGACATACGTCGAGCAGCACGAGGT
GGCTGTGGCCAGATACTGCGACCTCCCTAGCAAACTGGGGCACAAACTTAATTGAGAATTCTACCACCCA
GCTTTCTTGTACAAAGTGGTACGTCTCAAGACCAGAGGTCTCTGCTTATGTAGTACGGTGCCTACTGAGC
TGATATCCGGTGCCTACTGAGCTGATATCCGGTGCCTACTGAGCTGATATCCGGTGCCTACTGAGCTGAT
ATCCAACCAGAAGAGACCTGTGCTTCACTCCTCAGGTGCAGGCTGCCTATCAGAAGGTGGTGGCTGGTGT
GGCCAATGCCCTGGCTCACAAATACCACTGAGATCTTTTTCCCTCTGCCAAAAATTATGGGGACATCATG
AAGCCCCTTGAGCATCTGACTTCTGGCTAATAAAGGAAATTTATTTTCATTGCAATAGTGTGTTGGAATT
TTTTGTGTCTCTCACTCGGAAGGACATATGGGAGGGCAAATCATTTAAAACATCAGAATGAGTATTTGGT
TTAGAGTTTGGCAACATATGCCCATATGCTGGCTGCCATGAACAAAGGTTGGCTATAAAGAGGTCATCAG
TATATGAAACAGCCCCCTGCTGTCCATTCCTTATTCCATAGAAAAGCCTTGACTTGAGGTTAGATTTTTT
TTATATTTTGTTTTGTGTTATTTTTTTCTTTAACATCCCTAAAATTTTCCTTACATGTTTTACTAGCCAG
ATTTTTCCTCCTCTCCTGACTACTCCCAGTCATAGCTGTCCCTCTTCTCTTATGGAGATCCCGAGCGGTG
CGTTTTTATGCTTGTAGTATTGTATAATGTTTTTAAGATCCAAGCTTCTGACCTCTTCTCTTCCTCCCAC
AGGGCCTCGAGACAATTGCATCGATGGTACCAGTGAAAGTCTGCAATGAATTCGAGTTGGCGCGCCTGTC
ATTCTAAATCTCTCTTTCAGCCTAAAGCTTTTTCCCCGTATCCCCCCAGGTGTCTGCAGGCTCAAAGAGC
AGCGAGAAGCGTTCAGAGGAAAGCGATCCCGTGCCACCTTCCCCGTGCCCGGGCTGTCCCCGCACGCTGC
CGGCTCGGGGATGCGGGGGGAGCGCCGGACCGGAGCGGAGCCCCGGGCGGCTCGCTGCTGCCCCCTAGCG
GGGGAGGGACGTAATTACATCCCTGGGGGCTTTGGGAGGGGGCTGTCCCCGTGAGCTCCCAGGCGCGCCT
GTCATTCTAAATCTCTCTTTCAGCCTAAAGCTTTTTCCCCGTATCCCCCCAGGTGTCTGCAGGCTCAAAG
AGCAGCGAGAAGCGTTCAGAGGAAAGCGATCCCGTGCCACCTTCCCCGTGCCCGGGCTGTCCCCGCACGC
TGCCGGCTCGGGGATGCGGGGGGAGCGCCGGACCGGAGCGGAGCCCCGGGCGGCTCGCTGCTGCCCCCTA
GCGGGGGAGGGACGTAATTACATCCCTGGGGGCTTTGGGGGGGGGCTGTCCCCGTGAGCTCCCAGGCGCG
CCAACTCGGTACCGTATCGATGTCGACGTTAACGCTAGTGATATCAACTTTGTATAGAAAAGTTGGCTCC
GAATTCGCCCTTGACAGCAGAGATCCAGTTTGGTTAATTAATTGGCTCCGGTGCCCGTCAGTGGGCAGAG
CGCACATCGCCCACAGTCCCCGAGAAGTTGTGGGGAGGGGTCGGCAATTGAACCGGTGCCTAGAGAAGGT
GGCGCGGGGTAAACTGGGAAAGTGATGTCGTGTACTGGCTCCGCCTTTTTCCCGAGGGTGGGGGAGAACC
GTATATAAGTGCAGTAGTCGCCGTGAACGTTCTTTTTCGCAACGGGTTTGCCGCCAGAACACAGGTAAGT
GCCGTGTGTGGTTCCCGCGGGCCTGGCCTCTTTACGGGTTATGGCCCTTGCGTGCCTTGAATTACTTCCA
CCTGGCTGCAGTACGTGATTCTTGATCCCGAGCTTCGGGTTGGAAGTGGGTGGGAGAGTTCGAGGCCTTG
CGCTTAAGGAGCCCCTTCGCCTCGTGCTTGAGTTGAGGCCTGGCCTGGGCGCTGGGGCCGCCGCGTGCGA
ATCTGGTGGCACCTTCGCGCCTGTCTCGCTGCTTTCGATAAGTCTCTAGCCATTTAAAATTTTTGATGAC
CTGCTGCGACGCTTTTTTTCTGGCAAGATAGTCTTGTAAATGCGGGCCAAGATCTGCACACTGGTATTTC
GGTTTTTGGGGCCGCGGGCGGCGACGGGGCCCGTGCGTCCCAGCGCACATGTTCGGCGAGGCGGGGCCTG
CGAGCGCGGCCACCGAGAATCGGACGGGGGTAGTCTCAAGCTGGCCGGCCTGCTCTGGTGCCTGGCCTCG
CGCCGCCGTGTATCGCCCCGCCCTGGGCGGCAAGGCTGGCCCGGTCGGCACCAGTTGCGTGAGCGGAAAG
ATGGCCGCTTCCCGGCCCTGCTGCAGGGAGCTCAAAATGGAGGACGCGGCGCTCGGGAGAGCGGGCGGGT
GAGTCACCCACACAAAGGAAAAGGGCCTTTCCGTCCTCAGCCGTCGCTTCATGTGACTCCACGGAGTACC
GGGCGCCGTCCAGGCACCTCGATTAGTTCTCGAGCTTTTGGAGTACGTCGTCTTTAGGTTGGGGGGAGGG
GTTTTATGCGATGGAGTTTCCCCACACTGAGTGGGTGGAGACTGAAGTTAGGCCAGCTTGGCACTTGATG
TAATTCTCCTTGGAATTTGCCCTTTTTGAGTTTGGATCTTGGTTCATTCTCAAGCCTCAGACAGTGGTTC
AAAGTTTTTTTCTTCCATTTCAGGTGTCGTGAGAAGGGCGAATTCGACCCAAGTTTGTACAAAAAAGCAG
GCTCGCCACCATGGTGAGCAAGGGCGAGGAGCTGTTCACCGGGGTGGTGCCCATCCTGGTCGAGCTGGAC
GGCGACGTAAACGGCCACAAGTTCAGCGTGAGGGGCGAGGGCGAGGGCGATGCCACCAACGGCAAGCTGA
CCCTGAAGTTCATCTGCACCACCGGCAAGCTGCCCGTGCCCTGGCCCACCCTCGTGACCACCCTGAGCCA
CGGCGTGCAGTGCTTCGCCCGCTACCCCGACCACATGAAGCAGCACGACTTCTTCAAGTCCGCCATGCCC
GAAGGCTACGTCCAGGAGCGCACCATCTTCTTCAAGGACGACGGCACCTACAAGACCCGCGCCGAGGTGA
AGTTCGAGGGCGACACCCTAGTGAACCGCATCGAGCTGAAGGGCGTCGACTTCAAGGAGGACGGCAACAT
CCTGGGGCACAAGCTGGAGTACAACTTCAACAGCCACAACATCTATATCATGGCCGTCAAGCAGAAGAAC
GGCATCAAGGTGAACTTCAAGATCCGCCACAACGTGGAGGACGGCAGCGTGCAGCTCGCCGACCACTACC
AGCAGAACACCCCCATCGGCGACGGCCCCGTGCTGCTGCCCGACAGCCACTACCTGAGCACCCAGTCCGT
GCTGAGCAAAGACCCCAACGAGAAGCGCGATCACATGGTCCTGCTGGAGTTCCGCACCGCCGCCGGGATC
ACTCTCGGCATGGACGAGCTGTACAAGTAATACCACCCAGCTTTCTTGTACAAAGTGGTACGCGTGAATT
CACTCCTCAGGTGCAGGCTGCCTATCAGAAGGTGGTGGCTGGTGTGGCCAATGCCCTGGCTCACAAATAC
CACTGAGATCTTTTTCCCTCTGCCAAAAATTATGGGGACATCATGAAGCCCCTTGAGCATCTGACTTCTG
GCTAATAAAGGAAATTTATTTTCATTGCAATAGTGTGTTGGAATTTTTTGTGTCTCTCACTCGGAAGGAC
ATATGGGAGGGCAAATCATTTAAAACATCAGAATGAGTATTTGGTTTAGAGTTTGGCAACATATGCCCAT
ATGCTGGCTGCCATGAACAAAGGTTGGCTATAAAGAGGTCATCAGTATATGAAACAGCCCCCTGCTGTCC
ATTCCTTATTCCATAGAAAAGCCTTGACTTGAGGTTAGATTTTTTTTATATTTTGTTTTGTGTTATTTTT
TTCTTTAACATCCCTAAAATTTTCCTTACATGTTTTACTAGCCAGATTTTTCCTCCTCTCCTGACTACTC
CCAGTCATAGCTGTCCCTCTTCTCTTATGGAGATCCCTCGACCTGCAGCCCAAGCTTGGCGTAATCATGG
TCATAGCTGTTTCCTGTGTGAAATTGTTATCCGCTCACAATTCCACACAACATACGAGCCGGAAGCATAA
AGTGTAAAGCCTGGGGTGCCTAATGAGTGAGCTAACTCACATTAATTGCGTTGCGCTCACTGCCCGCTTT
CCAGTCGGGAAACCTGTCGTGCCAGCGGATCGACAGTACTAAGCTTGGTCTAATACCCAATCTCTCGTCT
TATCCAGATGTTTTATACGCCTCTGGCCCGTGTCTCAAAATCTCTGATGTTACATTGCACAAGATAAAAT
AATATCATCATGAACAATAAAACTGTCTGCTTACATAAACAGTAATACAAGGGGTGTTATGAGCCATATT
CAACGGGAAACGTCGAGGCCGCGATTAAATTCCAACATGGATGCTGATTTATATGGGTATAAATGGGCTC
GCGATAATGTCGGGCAATCAGGTGCGACAATCTATCGCTTGTATGGGAAGCCCGATGCGCCAGAGTTGTT
TCTGAAACATGGCAAAGGTAGCGTTGCCAATGATGTTACAGATGAGATGGTCAGACTAAACTGGCTGACG
GAATTTATGCCTCTTCCGACCATCAAGCATTTTATCCGTACTCCTGATGATGCATGGTTACTCACCACTG
CGATCCCCGGAAAAACAGCATTCCAGGTATTAGAAGAATATCCTGATTCAGGTGAAAATATTGTTGATGC
GCTGGCAGTGTTCCTGCGCCGGTTGCATTCGATTCCTGTTTGTAATTGTCCTTTTAACAGCGATCGCGTA
TTTCGTCTCGCTCAGGCGCAATCACGAATGAATAACGGTTTGGTTGATGCGAGTGATTTTGATGACGAGC
GTAATGGCTGGCCTGTTGAACAAGTCTGGAAAGAAATGCATAAACTTTTGCCATTCTCACCGGATTCAGT
CGTCACTCATGGTGATTTCTCACTTGATAACCTTATTTTTGACGAGGGGAAATTAATAGGTTGTATTGAT
GTTGGACGAGTCGGAATCGCAGACCGATACCAGGATCTTGCCATCCTATGGAACTGCCTCGGTGAGTTTT
CTCCTTCATTACAGAAACGGCTTTTTCAAAAATATGGTATTGATAATCCTGATATGAATAAATTGCAGTT
TCATTTGATGCTCGATGAGTTTTTCTAATCAGAATTGGTTAATTGGTTGTAACACTGGCAGAGCATTACG
CTGACTTGACGGGACGGCGCAAGCTCATGACCAAAATCCCTTAACGTGAGTTACGCGTCGTTCCACTGAG
CGTCAGAGGTATCACTAGTATTACAGAGGTAAGTTATAACAGTCGCCTAACCC
Features (pLannotate 1.2.2; 28 found; start..end, strand, type, name):
     87..675     -  rep_origin     ori: high-copy-number ColE1/pMB1/pBR322/pUC origin of replication
    846..1706    -  CDS            AmpR: β-lactamase; bla; confers resistance to ampicillin, carbenicillin, and related antibiotics
   1707..1778    -  promoter       AmpR promoter: bla
   1857..2456    +  CDS            PuroR: puromycin N-acetyltransferase; pac from Streptomyces alboniger; confers resistance to puromycin
   2461..2541    +  CDS            HBB (fragment): HBB_PONPY - Experimental evidence at transcript level: Swiss-Prot protein existence level 2. Involved in oxygen transport from the lung to the various peripheral tissues. From Pongo pygmaeus (Bornean orangutan).
   2612..2667    +  polyA_signal   β-globin poly(A) signal: rabbit β-globin polyadenylation signal (Gil and Proudfoot, 1987)
   3646..3666    +  protein_bind   attB4: mutant version of attB; core recombination site for the Gateway® BP reaction BP Clonase™
   3734..3945    +  promoter       EF-1α core promoter: core promoter for human elongation factor EF-1α
   3946..4884    +  intron         EF-1α intron A: intron upstream of the start codon of human EF-1α
   4911..4931    +  protein_bind   attB1: mutant version of attB; core recombination site for the Gateway® BP reaction BP Clonase™
   4951..5646    +  CDS            mKate2: mKate2 is a basic (constitutively fluorescent) red fluorescent protein published in 2009, derived from Entacmaea quadricolor. It is reported to be a rapidly-maturing monomer with moderate acid sensitivity.
   5666..5690    -  protein_bind   attB2: mutant version of attB; recombination site for the Gateway® BP reaction BP Clonase™
   5834..5908    +  CDS            HBB (fragment): HBB_PONPY - Experimental evidence at transcript level: Swiss-Prot protein existence level 2. Involved in oxygen transport from the lung to the various peripheral tissues. From Pongo pygmaeus (Bornean orangutan).
   5979..6034    +  polyA_signal   β-globin poly(A) signal: rabbit β-globin polyadenylation signal (Gil and Proudfoot, 1987)
   6418..6443    +  misc_feature   SA: splice acceptor site
   7115..7135    +  protein_bind   attB4: mutant version of attB; core recombination site for the Gateway® BP reaction BP Clonase™
   7203..7414    +  promoter       EF-1α core promoter: core promoter for human elongation factor EF-1α
   7415..8353    +  intron         EF-1α intron A: intron upstream of the start codon of human EF-1α
   8380..8400    +  protein_bind   attB1: mutant version of attB; core recombination site for the Gateway® BP reaction BP Clonase™
   8411..9127    +  CDS            EBFP2: EBFP2 is a basic (constitutively fluorescent) blue fluorescent protein published in 2007, derived from Aequorea victoria. It is reported to be a rapidly-maturing monomer with moderate acid sensitivity.
   9135..9159    -  protein_bind   attB2: mutant version of attB; recombination site for the Gateway® BP reaction BP Clonase™
   9163..9243    +  CDS            HBB (fragment): HBB_PONPY - Experimental evidence at transcript level: Swiss-Prot protein existence level 2. Involved in oxygen transport from the lung to the various peripheral tissues. From Pongo pygmaeus (Bornean orangutan).
   9314..9369    +  polyA_signal   β-globin poly(A) signal: rabbit β-globin polyadenylation signal (Gil and Proudfoot, 1987)
   9752..9774    -  protein_bind   lac operator (fragment): The lac repressor binds to the lac operator to inhibit transcription in E. coli. This inhibition can be relieved by adding lactose or isopropyl-β-D-thiogalactopyranoside (IPTG). lac repressor encoded by lacI
   9778..9808    -  promoter       lac promoter: promoter for the E. coli lac operon
   9823..9844    -  protein_bind   CAP binding site: CAP binding activates transcription in the presence of cAMP. E. coli catabolite activator protein
   9857..9896    -  CDS            lacI (fragment): lac repressor; lacI; The lac repressor binds to the lac operator to inhibit transcription in E. coli. This inhibition can be relieved by adding lactose or isopropyl-β-D-thiogalactopyranoside (IPTG).
  10069..10878   +  CDS            KanR: aminoglycoside phosphotransferase; aph(3')-Ia; confers resistance to kanamycin in bacteria or G418 (Geneticin®) in eukaryotes
