[The description below was written by a language model from this plasmid's Addgene catalogue record and pLannotate feature annotations shown in this document.]
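Description:
LSB-hsa-miR-3074-3p is a mammalian expression and synthetic biology plasmid built on the Low Sensor Backbone (LSB), designed as a two-colour fluorescent reporter of microRNA activity. The annotated depositor sequence is about 11 kb and is propagated in E. coli through a high-copy ColE1/pUC-type origin. It carries both an ampicillin resistance gene (β-lactamase with its bla promoter) and a kanamycin resistance gene (aph(3')-Ia), and the record lists dual selection with both antibiotics. Remnants of a lac promoter/operator region are also present in the backbone.

The payload consists of two parallel transcription units, each driven by the human EF-1α core promoter with its intron A and terminated by a rabbit β-globin polyadenylation signal. One unit expresses the red fluorescent protein mKate2, whose 3' UTR carries the target site for human miR-3074-3p; the target itself is not annotated in the feature table. The other unit expresses the blue fluorescent protein EBFP2 as an untargeted internal reference. When the microRNA is active in transfected cells, mKate2 is repressed while EBFP2 is not, so the ratio of red to blue fluorescence reports miRNA activity independently of plasmid dose. Gateway attB4, attB1 and attB2 scars flank the promoters and coding sequences, although the insert was recorded as introduced by Gibson cloning. A puromycin N-acetyltransferase gene with its own β-globin poly(A) signal allows puromycin selection; no promoter for it is annotated. The depositor notes that the repeated poly(A) elements make the plasmid inherently unstable. The physical plasmid also differs slightly from the deposited sequence, with short insertions flanking the puromycin coding region that do not impair selection.
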