Addgene plasmid #103407: LSB-hsa-miR-3074-3p
Purpose: Used to sense miRNA activity using fluorescence based tools. hsa-miR-3074-3p target in 3' UTR of of mKate. miRNA activity can be measured by the repression of mKate2 relative to EBFP2 fluorescent proteins . Plasmid is inherently unstable; please see Depositor Comments
Depositing lab: Ron Weiss. Depositing organization: Massachusetts Institute of Technology. Publication: A mixed antagonistic/synergistic miRNA repression model enables accurate predictions of multi-input miRNA sensor activity. Gam JJ, Babb J, Weiss R. Nat Commun. 2018 Jun 22;9(1):2430. doi: 10.1038/s41467-018-04575-0. PubMed 29934631.
Backbone
  Vector backbone: Low Sensor Backbone (LSB)
  Vector type: Mammalian Expression, Synthetic Biology
Growth in bacteria
  Bacterial resistance: Ampicillin and Kanamycin, 100 & 50 μg/mL
  Growth temperature: 30°C
  Growth strain: NEB Stable
  Copy number: High Copy
Gene/Insert
  Gene/Insert name: hsa-miR-3074-3p target
  Species: H. sapiens (human)
  Entrez Gene: MIR3074 (a.k.a. mir-3074)
  Promoter: EF-1a
  Cloning method: Gibson Cloning
Terms and licenses: Academic/Nonprofit Terms; Industry Terms: Not Available to Industry
Depositor comments: Please note that this plasmid is inherently unstable due to a repeating poly A element. We recommend performing a diagnostic digest on multiple colonies upon receipt. The depositors would like to note the presence of several discrepancies between the depositor sequence and physical plasmid sequence. In particular, the sequences upstream and downstream of the puromycin coding region have 10 bp insertions which do not affect the ability to perform puromycin selection. The sequences for those regions within the physical plasmids are as follows: Upstream of Puro: GAATTCGACCGCCTGTCTCAAGGTGCCACC; Downstream of Puro: GCTTTGAGACTACGCGTGAATTCACTCCTC.
How to cite: LSB-hsa-miR-3074-3p was a gift from Ron Weiss (Addgene plasmid # 103407 ; http://n2t.net/addgene:103407 ; RRID:Addgene_103407)
