>Addgene plasmid #103407 | LSB-hsa-miR-3074-3p | depositor partial sequence | sequence record 195864 | hsa-miR-3074-3p target
CGGTGCCTACTGAGCTGATATC
