>Addgene plasmid #103407 | LSB-hsa-miR-3074-3p | addgene partial sequence | sequence record 272318 | mKate2-F 5'-ACCCGCTAAGAACCTCAAGA-3'
ATCAAGGAGGCCGACAAAGAGACATACGTCGAGCAGCACGAGGTGGCTGTGGCCAGATACTGCGACCTCC
CTAGCAAACTGGGGCACAAACTTAATTGAGAATTCTACCACCCAGCTTTCTTGTACAAAGTGGTACGTCT
CAAGACCAGAGGTCTCTGCTTATGTAGTACGGTGCCTACTGAGCTGATATCCGGTGCCTACTGAGCTGAT
ATCCGGTGCCTACTGAGCTGATATCCGGTGCCTACTGAGCTGATATCCAACCAGAAGAGACCTGTGCTTC
ACTCCTCAGGTGCAGGCTGCCTATCAGAAGGTGGTGGCTGGTGTGGCCAATGCCCTGGCTCACAAATACC
ACTGAGATCTTTTTCCCTCTGCCAAAAATTATGGGGACATCATGAAGCCCCTTGAGCATCTGACTTCTGG
CTAATAAAGGAAATTTATTTTCATTGCAATAGTGTGTTGGAATTTTTTGTGTCTCTCACTCGGAAGGACA
TATGGGAGGGCAAATCATTTAAAACATCAGAATGAGTATTTGGTTTAGAGTTTGGCAACATATGCCCATA
TGCTGGCTGCCATGAACAAAGGTTGG
